>Addgene plasmid #211333 | AAVS-HsProm1s1-StayGold | addgene full sequence | sequence record 417742 | Addgene NGS Result
TGCAAAAAAGCGGTTAGCTCCTTCGGTCCTCCGATCGTTGTCAGAAGTAAGTTGGCCGCAGTGTTATCAC
TCATGGTTATGGCAGCACTGCATAATTCTCTTACTGTCATGCCATCCGTAAGATGCTTTTCTGTGACTGG
TGAATACTCAACCAAGTCATTCTGAGAATAGTGTATGCGGCGACCGAGTTGCTCTTGCCCGGCGTCAATA
CGGGATAATACCGCGCCACATAGCAGAACTTTAAAAGTGCTCATCATTGGAAAACGTTCTTCGGGGCGAA
AACTCTCAAGGATCTTACCGCTGTTGAGATCCAGTTCGATGTAACCCACTCGTGCACCCAACTGATCTTC
AGCATCTTTTACTTTCACCAGCGTTTCTGGGTGAGCAAAAACAGGAAGGCAAAATGCCGCAAAAAAGGGA
ATAAGGGCGACACGGAAATGTTGAATACTCATACTCTTCCTTTTTCAATATTATTGAAGCATTTATCAGG
GTTATTGTCTCATGACCAAAATCCCTTAACGTGAGTTTTCGTTCCACTGAGCGTCAGACCCCGTAGAAAA
GATCAAAGGATCTTCTTGAGATCCTTTTTTTCTGCGCGTAATCTGCTGCTTGCAAACAAAAAAACCACCG
CTACCAGCGGTGGTTTGTTTGCCGGATCAAGAGCTACCAACTCTTTTTCCGAAGGTAACTGGCTTCAGCA
GAGCGCAGATACCAAATACTGTTCTTCTAGTGTAGCCGTAGTTAGGCCACCACTTCAAGAACTCTGTAGC
ACCGCCTACATACCTCGCTCTGCTAATCCTGTTACCAGTGGCTGCTGCCAGTGGCGATAAGTCGTGTCTT
ACCGGGTTGGACTCAAGACGATAGTTACCGGATAAGGCGCAGCGGTCGGGCTGAACGGGGGGTTCGTGCA
CACAGCCCAGCTTGGAGCGAACGACCTACACCGAACTGAGATACCTACAGCGTGAGCTATGAGAAAGCGC
CACGCTTCCCGAAGGGAGAAAGGCGGACAGGTATCCGGTAAGCGGCAGGGTCGGAACAGGAGAGCGCACG
AGGGAGCTTCCAGGGGGAAACGCCTGGTATCTTTATAGTCCTGTCGGGTTTCGCCACCTCTGACTTGAGC
GTCGATTTTTGTGATGCTCGTCAGGGGGGCGGAGCCTATGGAAAAACGCCAGCAACGCGGCCTTTTTACG
GTTCCTGGCCTTTTGCTGGCCTTTTGCTCACATGTTCTTTCCTGCGTTATCCCCTGATTCTGTGGATAAC
CGTATTACCGCCTTTGAGTGAGCTGATACCGCTCGCCGCAGCCGAACGACCGAGCGCAGCGAGTCAGTGA
GCGAGGAAGCGGAAGAGCGCCCAATACGCAAACCGCCTCTCCCCGCGCGTTGGCCGATTCATTAATGCAG
CTGGCACGACAGGTTTCCCGACTGGAAAGCGGGCAGTGAGCGCAACGCAATTAATGTGAGTTAGCTCACT
CATTAGGCACCCCAGGCTTTACACTTTATGCTTCCGGCTCGTATGTTGTGTGGAATTGTGAGCGGATAAC
AATTTCACACAGGAAACAGCTATGACCATGATTACGCCAAGCTCAGAATTAACCCTCACTAAAGGGACTA
GCTAGTCCTGCAGGTTTAAACGAATTCGCCCTTTGCTTTCTCTGACCAGCATTCTCTCCCCTGGGCCTGT
GCCGCTTTCTGTCTGCAGCTTGTGGCCTGGGTCACCTCTACGGCTGGCCCAGATCCTTCCCTGCCGCCTC
CTTCAGGTTCCGTCTTCCTCCACTCCCTCTTCCCCTTGCTCTCTGCTGTGTTGCTGCCCAAGGATGCTCT
TTCCGGAGCACTTCCTTCTCGGCGCTGCACCACGTGATGTCCTCTGAGCGGATCCTCCCCGTGTCTGGGT
CCTCTCCGGGCATCTCTCCTCCCTCACCCAACCCCATGCCGTCTTCACTCGCTGGGTTCCCTTTTCCTTC
TCCTTCTGGGGCCTGTGCCATCTCTCGTTTCTTAGGATGGCCTTCTCCGACGGATGTCTCCCTTGCGTCC
CGCCTCCCCTTCTTGTAGGCCTGCATCATCACCGTTTTTCTGGACAACCCCAAAGTACCCCGTCTCCCTG
GCTTTAGCCACCTCTCCATCCTCTTGCTTTCTTTGCCTGGACACCCCGTTCTCCTGTGGATTCGGGTCAC
CTCTCACTCCTTTCATTTGGGCAGCTCCCCTACCCCCCTTACCTCTCTAGTCTGTGCTAGCTCTTCCAGC
CCCCTGTCATGGCATCTTCCAGGGGTCCGAGAGCTCAGCTAGTCTTCTTCCTCCAACCCGGGCCCCTATG
TCCACTTCAGGACAGCATGTTTGCTGCCTCCAGGGATCCTGTGTCCCCGAGCTGGGACCACCTTATATTC
CCAGGGCCGGTTAATGTGGCTCTGGTTCTGGGTACTTTTATCTGTCCCCTCCACCCCACAGTGGGGCAAG
CTTCTGACCTCTTCTCTTCCTCCCACAGGGCCTCGAGAGATCTGGCAGCGGAGAGGGCAGAGGAAGTCTT
CTAACATGCGGTGACGTGGAGGAGAATCCCGGCCCTAGGACCGGTATGAAAACATTTAACATTTCTCAAC
AAGATCTAGAATTAGTAGAAGTAGCGACAGAGAAGATTACAATGCTTTATGAGGATAATAAACATCATGT
GGGAGCGGCAATTCGTACGAAAACAGGAGAAATCATTTCGGCAGTACATATTGAAGCGTATATAGGACGA
GTAACTGTTTGTGCAGAAGCCATTGCGATTGGTAGTGCAGTTTCGAATGGACAAAAGGATTTTGACACGA
TTGTAGCTGTTAGACACCCTTATTCTGACGAAGTAGATAGAAGTATTCGAGTGGTAAGTCCTTGTGGTAT
GTGTAGGGAGTTGATTTCAGACTATGCACCAGATTGTTTTGTGTTAATAGAAATGAATGGCAAGTTAGTC
AAAACTACGATTGAAGAACTCATTCCACTCAAATATACCCGAAATTAATGAGAATTCGGGGATCAATTCT
CTAGAGCTCGCTGATCAGCCTCGACTGTGCCTTCTAGTTGCCAGCCATCTGTTGTTTGCCCCTCCCCCGT
GCCTTCCTTGACCCTGGAAGGTGCCACTCCCACTGTCCTTTCCTAATAAAATGAGGAAATTGCATCGCAT
TGTCTGAGTAGGTGTCATTCTATTCTGGGGGGTGGGGTGGGGCAGGACAGCAAGGGGGAGGATTGGGAAG
ACAATAGCAGGCATGCTGGGGATGCGGTGGGCTCTATGGCTTCTGAGGCGGAAAGAACCAGCTGGGGCTC
GACTAGAGCTTGCGGAACCCTTAATGGTACCGTCTCTGCCAGGGCGTGCCCTTGGGCTCCCCGGGCGCGA
CTAGTGCTCCGGTGCCCGTCAGTGGGCAGAGCGCACATCGCCCACAGTCCCCGAGAAGTTGGGGGGAGGG
GTCGGCAATTGAACGGGTGCCTAGAGAAGGTGGCGCGGGGTAAACTGGGAAAGTGATGTCGTGTACTGGC
TCCGCCTTTTTCCCGAGGGTGGGGGAGAACCGTATATAAGTGCAGTAGTCGCCGTGAACGTTCTTTTTCG
CAACGGGTTTGCCGCCAGAACACAGCTGAAGCTTCGAGGGGCTCGCATCTCTCCTTCACGCGCCCGCCGC
CCTACCTGAGGCCGCCATCCACGCCGGTTGAGTCGCGTTCTGCCGCCTCCCGCCTGTGGTGCCTCCTGAA
CTGCGTCCGCCGTCTAGGTAAGTTTAAAGCTCAGGTCGAGACCGGGCCTTTGTCCGGCGCTCCCTTGGAG
CCTACCTAGACTCAGCCGGCTCTCCACGCTTTGCCTGACCCTGCTTGCTCAACTCTACGTCTTTGTTTCG
TTTTCTGTTCTGCGCCGTTACAGATCCAAGCTGTGACCGGCGCCTACGCCGCCGCCACCATGGCCCTCGT
ACTCGGCTCCCTGTTGCTGCTGGGGCTGTGCGGGAACTCCTTTTCAGGAGGGCAGCCTTCATCCACAGAT
GCTCCTAAGGCTTGGAATTATGAATTGCCTGCAACAAATTATGAGACCCAAGACTCCCATAAAGCTGGAC
CCATTGGCATTCTCTTTGAACTAGTGCATATCTTTCTCTATGTGGTACAGCCGCGTGATTTCCCAGAAGA
TACTTTGAGAAAATTCTTACAGAAGGCATATGAATCCAAAATTGATTATGACAAGATTGTCTACTATGAA
GCAGGGATTATTCTATGCTGTGTCCTGGGGCTGCTGTTTATTATTCTGATGCCTCTGGTGGGGTATTTCT
TTTGTATGTGTCGTTGCTGTAACAAATGTGGTGGAGAAATGCACCAGCGACAGAAGGAAAATGGGCCCTT
CCTGAGGAAATGCTTTGCAATCTCCCTGTTGGTGATTTGTATAATAATAAGCATTGGCATCTTCTATGGT
TTTGTGGCAAATCACCAGGTAAGAACCCGGATCAAAAGGAGTCGGAAACTGGCAGATAGCAATTTCAAGG
ACTTGCGAACTCTCTTGAATGAAACTCCAGAGCAAATCAAATATATATTGGCCCAGTACAACACTACCAA
GGACAAGGCGTTCACAGATCTGAACAGTATCAATTCAGTGCTAGGAGGCGGAATTCTTGACCGACTGAGA
CCCAACATCATCCCTGTTCTTGATGAGATTAAGTCCATGGCAACAGCGATCAAGGAGACCAAAGAGGCGT
TGGAGAACATGAACAGCACCTTGAAGAGCTTGCACCAACAAAGTACACAGCTTAGCAGCAGTCTGACCAG
CGTGAAAACTAGCCTGCGGTCATCTCTCAATGACCCTCTGTGCTTGGTGCATCCATCAAGTGAAACCTGC
AACAGCATCAGATTGTCTCTAAGCCAGCTGAATAGCAACCCTGAACTGAGGCAGCTTCCACCCGTGGATG
CAGAACTTGACAACGTTAATAACGTTCTTAGGACAGATTTGGATGGCCTGGTCCAACAGGGCTATCAATC
CCTTAATGATATACCTGACAGAGTACAACGCCAAACCACGACTGTCGTAGCAGGTATCAAAAGGGTCTTG
AATTCCATTGGTTCAGATATCGACAATGTAACTCAGCGTCTTCCTATTCAGGATATACTCTCAGCATTCT
CTGTTTATGTTAATAACACTGAAAGTTACATCCACAGAAATTTACCTACATTGGAAGAGTATGATTCATA
CTGGTGGCTGGGTGGCCTGGTCATCTGCTCTCTGCTGACCCTCATCGTGATTTTTTACTACCTGGGCTTA
CTGTGTGGCGTGTGCGGCTATGACAGGCATGCCACCCCGACCACCCGAGGCTGTGTCTCCAACACCGGAG
GCGTCTTCCTCATGGTTGGAGTTGGATTAAGTTTCCTCTTTTGCTGGATATTGATGATCATTGTGGTTCT
TACCTTTGTCTTTGGTGCAAATGTGGAAAAACTGATCTGTGAACCTTACACGAGCAAGGAATTATTCCGG
GTTTTGGATACACCCTACTTACTAAATGAAGACTGGGAATACTATCTCTCTGGGAAGCTATTTAATAAAT
CAAAAATGAAGCTCACTTTTGAACAAGTTTACAGTGACTGCAAAAAAAATAGAGGCACTTACGGCACTCT
TCACCTGCAGAACAGCTTCAATATCAGTGAACATCTCAACATTAATGAGCATACTGGAAGCATAAGCAGT
GAATTGGAAAGTCTGAAGGTAAATCTTAATATCTTTCTGTTGGGTGCAGCAGGAAGAAAAAACCTTCAGG
ATTTTGCTGCTTGTGGAATAGACAGAATGAATTATGACAGCTACTTGGCTCAGACTGGTAAATCCCCCGC
AGGAGTGAATCTTTTATCATTTGCATATGATCTAGAAGCAAAAGCAAACAGTTTGCCCCCAGGAAATTTG
AGGAACTCCCTGAAAAGAGATGCACAAACTATTAAAACAATTCACCAGCAACGAGTCCTTCCTATAGAAC
AATCACTGAGCACTCTATACCAAAGCGTCAAGATACTTCAACGCACAGGGAATGGATTGTTGGAGAGAGT
AACTAGGATTCTAGCTTCTCTGGATTTTGCTCAGAACTTCATCACAAACAATACTTCCTCTGTTATTATT
GAGGAAACTAAGAAGTATGGGAGAACAATAATAGGATATTTTGAACATTATCTGCAGTGGATCGAGTTCT
CTATCAGTGAGAAAGTGGCATCGTGCAAACCTGTGGCCACCGCTCTAGATACTGCTGTTGATGTCTTTCT
GTGTAGCTACATTATCGACCCCTTGAATTTGTTTTGGTTTGGCATAGGAAAAGCTACTGTATTTTTACTT
CCGGCTCTAATTTTTGCGGTAAAACTGGCTAAGTACTATCGTCGAATGGATTCGGAGGACGTGTACGATG
ATGTTGAAACTATACCCATGAAAAATATGGAAAATGGTAATAATGGTTATCATAAAGATCATGTATATGG
TATTCACAATCCTGTTATGACAAGCCCATCACAACATCTCGAGGAGAATTTGTACTTTCAAGGCGGTGGA
GGAGGGATGGCCTCAACACCCTTCAAGTTCCAATTGAAGGGCACAATCAACGGTAAATCTTTCACTGTGG
AGGGCGAGGGGGAGGGCAACAGCCATGAAGGGTCTCACAAAGGCAAATACGTGTGCACGAGCGGGAAGCT
GCCCATGTCATGGGCCGCTCTGGGGACAAGCTTTGGGTATGGAATGAAATACTACACTAAGTATCCTAGT
GGGCTTAAGAACTGGTTTCACGAGGTGATGCCTGAAGGCTTCACATACGATAGGCATATTCAGTACAAAG
GCGACGGAAGTATCCATGCAAAGCACCAACATTTTATGAAGAATGGGACCTATCATAACATCGTGGAATT
TACTGGCCAGGACTTTAAGGAAAACAGCCCCGTACTGACAGGAGACATGAATGTCAGTCTCCCTAACGAG
GTGCAGCATATCCCCCGAGACGACGGCGTGGAGTGTCCCGTGACTCTCCTGTACCCGCTCCTCTCCGATA
AGTCCAAGTGTGTGGAGGCCCACCAAAATACTATCTGTAAACCTCTGCATAATCAGCCCGCTCCCGATGT
ACCATACCATTGGATTCGGAAGCAGTACACCCAGAGCAAGGATGACACCGAAGAGCGGGATCATATATGT
CAAAGCGAAACCCTCGAGGCCCACCTCTAACCTGCAGGCGGATCCGCGTTTAAACTCGAGGTTAATTAAG
ATATCAAGCTTATCGATAATCAACCTCTGGATTACAAAATTTGTGAAAGATTGACTGGTATTCTTAACTA
TGTTGCTCCTTTTACGCTATGTGGATACGCTGCTTTAATGCCTTTGTATCATGCTATTGCTTCCCGTATG
GCTTTCATTTTCTCCTCCTTGTATAAATCCTGGTTGCTGTCTCTTTATGAGGAGTTGTGGCCCGTTGTCA
GGCAACGTGGCGTGGTGTGCACTGTGTTTGCTGACGCAACCCCCACTGGTTGGGGCATTGCCACCACCTG
TCAGCTCCTTTCCGGGACTTTCGCTTTCCCCCTCCCTATTGCCACGGCGGAACTCATCGCCGCCTGCCTT
GCCCGCTGCTGGACAGGGGCTCGGCTGTTGGGCACTGACAATTCCGTGGTGTTGTCGGGGAAATCATCGT
CCTTTCCTTGGCTGCTCGCCTATGTTGCCACCTGGATTCTGCGCGGGACGTCCTTCTGCTACGTCCCTTC
GGCCCTCAATCCAGCGGACCTTCCTTCCCGCGGCCTGCTGCCGGCTCTGCGGCCTCTTCCGCGTCTTCGC
CTTCGCCCTCAGACGAGTCGGATCTCCCTTTGGGCCGCCTCCCCGCATCGATACCGAGCGCTGCTCGAGA
GATCTACGGGTGGCATCCCTGTGACCCCTCCCCAGTGCCTCTCCTGGCCCTGGAAGTTGCCACTCCAGTG
CCCACCAGCCTTGTCCTAATAAAATTAAGTTGCATCATTTTGTCTGACTAGGTGTCCTTCTATAATATTA
TGGGGTGGAGGGGGGTGGTATGGAGCAAGGGGCAAGTTGGGAAGACAACCTGTAGGGCCTGCGGGGTCTA
TTGGGAACCAAGCTGGAGTGCAGTGGCACAATCTTGGCTCACTGCAATCTCCGCCTCCTGGGTTCAAGCG
ATTCTCCTGCCTCAGCCTCCCGAGTTGTTGGGATTCCAGGCATGCATGACCAGGCTCAGCTAATTTTTGT
TTTTTTGGTAGAGACGGGGTTTCACCATATTGGCCAGGCTGGTCTCCAACTCCTAATCTCAGGTGATCTA
CCCACCTTGGCCTCCCAAATTGCTGGGATTACAGGCGTGAACCACTGCTCCCTTCCCTGTCCTTCTGATT
TTGTAGGTAACCAGGCGCGTGAATTCACTCCTCAGGTGCAGGCTGCCTATCAGAAGGTGGTGGCTGGTGT
GGCCAATGCCCTGGCTCACAAATACCACTGAGATCTTTTTCCCTCTGCCAAAAATTATGGGGACATCATG
AAGCCCCTTGAGCATCTGACTTCTGGCTAATAAAGGAAATTTATTTTCATTGCAATAGTGTGTTGGAATT
TTTTGTGTCTCTCACTCGGAAGGACATATGGGAGGGCAAATCATTTAAAACATCAGAATGAGTATTTGGT
TTAGAGTTTGGCAACATATGCCCATATGCTGGCTGCCATGAACAAAGGTTGGCTATAAAGAGGTCATCAG
TATATGAAACAGCCCCCTGCTGTCCATTCCTTATTCCATAGAAAAGCCTTGACTTGAGGTTAGATTTTTT
TTATATTTTGTTTTGTGTTATTTTTTTCTTTAACATCCCTAAAATTTTCCTTACATGTTTTACTAGCCAG
ATTTTTCCTCCTCTCCTGACTACTCCCAGTCATAGCTGTCCCTCTTCTCTTATGGAGATCCCTCGACCTG
CAGCCCAAGCTTGGCGTAATCATGGTCATAGCTGTTTCCTGTGTGAAATTGTTATCCGCTCACAATTCCA
CACAACATACGAGCCGGAAGCATAAAGTGTAAAGCCTGGGGTGCCTAATGAGTGAGCTAACTCACATTAA
TTGCGTTGCGCTCACTGCCCGCTTTCCAGTCGGGAAACCTGTCGTGCCAGCGGATCGACAGTACTAAGCT
TTACTAGGGACAGGATTGGTGACAGAAAAGCCCCATCCTTAGGCCTCCTCCTTCCTAGTCTCCTGATATT
GGGTCTAACCCCCACCTCCTGTTAGGCAGATTCCTTATCTGGTGACACACCCCCATTTCCTGGAGCCATC
TCTCTCCTTGCCAGAACCTCTAAGGTTTGCTTACGATGGAGCCAGAGAGGATCCTGGGAGGGAGAGCTTG
GCAGGGGGTGGGAGGGAAGGGGGGGATGCGTGACCTGCCCGGTTCTCAGTGGCCACCCTGCGCTACCCTC
TCCCAGAACCTGAGCTGCTCTGACGCGGCTGTCTGGTGCGTTTCACTGATCCTGGTGCTGCAGCTTCCTT
ACACTTCCCAAGAGGAGAAGCAGTTTGGAAAAACAAAATCAGAATAAGTTGGTCCTGAGTTCTAACTTTG
GCTCTTCACCTTTCTAGTCCCCAATTTATATTGTTCCTCCGTGCGTCAGTTTTACCTGTGAGATAAGGCC
AGTAGCCAGCCCCGTCCTGGCAGGGCTGTGGTGAGGAGGGGGGTGTCCGTGTGGAAAACTCCCTTTGTGA
GAATGGTGCGTCCTAGGTGTTCACCAGGTCGTGGCCGCCTCTACTCCCTTTCTCTTTCTCCATCCTTCTT
TCCTTAAAGAGTCCCCAGTGCTATCTGGGACATATTCCTCCGCCCAGAGCAGGGTCCCGCTTCCCTAAGG
CCCTGCTCTGGGCTTCTGGGTTTGAGTCCTTGGCAAGCCCAGGAGAGGCGCTCAGGCTTCCCTGTCCCCC
TTCCTCGTCCACCATCTCATGCCCCTGGCTCTCCTGCCCCTTCCCTACAGGGGTTCCTGGCTCTGCTCTA
AGGGCGAATTCGCGGCCGCTAAATTCAATTCGCCCTATAGTGAGTCGTATTACAATTCACTGGCCGTCGT
TTTACAACGTCGTGACTGGGAAAACCCTGGCGTTACCCAACTTAATCGCCTTGCAGCACATCCCCCTTTC
GCCAGCTGGCGTAATAGCGAAGAGGCCCGCACCGATCGCCCTTCCCAACAGTTGCGCAGCCTATACGTAC
GGCAGTTTAAGGTTTACACCTATAAAAGAGAGAGCCGTTATCGTCTGTTTGTGGATGTACAGAGTGATAT
TATTGACACGCCGGGGCGACGGATGGTGATCCCCCTGGCCAGTGCACGTCTGCTGTCAGATAAAGTCTCC
CGTGAACTTTACCCGGTGGTGCATATCGGGGATGAAAGCTGGCGCATGATGACCACCGATATGGCCAGTG
TGCCGGTCTCCGTTATCGGGGAAGAAGTGGCTGATCTCAGCCACCGCGAAAATGACATCAAAAACGCCAT
TAACCTGATGTTCTGGGGAATATAAATGTCAGGCATGAGATTATCAAAAAGGATCTTCACCTAGATCCTT
TTCACGTAGAAAGCCAGTCCGCAGAAACGGTGCTGACCCCGGATGAATGTCAGCTACTGGGCTATCTGGA
CAAGGGAAAACGCAAGCGCAAAGAGAAAGCAGGTAGCTTGCAGTGGGCTTACATGGCGATAGCTAGACTG
GGCGGTTTTATGGACAGCAAGCGAACCGGAATTGCCAGCTGGGGCGCCCTCTGGTAAGGTTGGGAAGCCC
TGCAAAGTAAACTGGATGGCTTTCTTGCCGCCAAGGATCTGATGGCGCAGGGGATCAAGCTCTGATCAAG
AGACAGGATGAGGATCGTTTCGCATGATTGAACAAGATGGATTGCACGCAGGTTCTCCGGCCGCTTGGGT
GGAGAGGCTATTCGGCTATGACTGGGCACAACAGACAATCGGCTGCTCTGATGCCGCCGTGTTCCGGCTG
TCAGCGCAGGGGCGCCCGGTTCTTTTTGTCAAGACCGACCTGTCCGGTGCCCTGAATGAACTGCAAGACG
AGGCAGCGCGGCTATCGTGGCTGGCCACGACGGGCGTTCCTTGCGCAGCTGTGCTCGACGTTGTCACTGA
AGCGGGAAGGGACTGGCTGCTATTGGGCGAAGTGCCGGGGCAGGATCTCCTGTCATCTCACCTTGCTCCT
GCCGAGAAAGTATCCATCATGGCTGATGCAATGCGGCGGCTGCATACGCTTGATCCGGCTACCTGCCCAT
TCGACCACCAAGCGAAACATCGCATCGAGCGAGCACGTACTCGGATGGAAGCCGGTCTTGTCGATCAGGA
TGATCTGGACGAAGAGCATCAGGGGCTCGCGCCAGCCGAACTGTTCGCCAGGCTCAAGGCGAGCATGCCC
GACGGCGAGGATCTCGTCGTGACCCATGCATGGCGATGCCTGCTTGCCGAATATCATGGTGGAAAATGGC
CGCTTTTCTGGATTCATCGACTGTGGCCGGCTGGGTGTGGCGGACCGCTATCAGGACATAGCGTTGGCTA
CCCGTGATATTGCTGAAGAGCTTGGCGGCGAATGGGCTGACCGCTTCCTCGTGCTTTACGGTATCGCCGC
TCCCGATTCGCAGCGCATCGCCTTCTATCGCCTTCTTGACGAGTTCTTCTGAATTATTAACGCTTACAAT
TTCCTGATGCGGTATTTTCTCCTTACGCATCTGTGCGGTATTTCACACCGCATCAGGTGGCACTTTTCGG
GGAAATGTGCGCGGAACCCCTATTTGTTTATTTTTCTAAATACATTCAAATATGTATCCGCTCATGAGAT
TATCAAAAAGGATCTTCACCTAGATCCTTTTAAATTAAAAATGAAGTTTTAAATCAATCTAAAGTATATA
TGAGTAAACTTGGTCTGACAGTTACCAATGCTTAATCAGTGAGGCACCTATCTCAGCGATCTGTCTATTT
CGTTCATCCATAGTTGCCTGACTCCCCGTCGTGTAGATAACTACGATACGGGAGGGCTTACCATCTGGCC
CCAGTGCTGCAATGATACCGCGAGACCCACGCTCACCGGCTCCAGATTTATCAGCAATAAACCAGCCAGC
CGGAAGGGCCGAGCGCAGAAGTGGTCCTGCAACTTTATCCGCCTCCATCCAGTCTATTAATTGTTGCCGG
GAAGCTAGAGTAAGTAGTTCGCCAGTTAATAGTTTGCGCAACGTTGTTGCCATTGCTACAGGCATCGTGG
TGTCACGCTCGTCGTTTGGTATGGCTTCATTCAGCTCCGGTTCCCAACGATCAAGGCGAGTTACATGATC
CCCCATGTTG
Features (pLannotate 1.2.2; 34 found; start..end, strand, type, name):
    453..505     -  promoter       AmpR promoter (fragment): bla
    576..1164    +  rep_origin     ori: high-copy-number ColE1/pMB1/pBR322/pUC origin of replication
   1347..1439    +  CDS            lacI (fragment): lac repressor; lacI; The lac repressor binds to the lac operator to inhibit transcription in E. coli. This inhibition can be relieved by adding lactose or isopropyl-β-D-thiogalactopyranoside (IPTG).
   1452..1473    +  protein_bind   CAP binding site: CAP binding activates transcription in the presence of cAMP. E. coli catabolite activator protein
   1488..1518    +  promoter       lac promoter: promoter for the E. coli lac operon
   1522..1544    +  protein_bind   lac operator (fragment): The lac repressor binds to the lac operator to inhibit transcription in E. coli. This inhibition can be relieved by adding lactose or isopropyl-β-D-thiogalactopyranoside (IPTG). lac repressor encoded by lacI
   1587..1605    +  promoter       T3 promoter: promoter for bacteriophage T3 RNA polymerase
   1644..2447    +  misc_feature   HA-L: left homology arm from the adeno-associated virus integration site (AAVS1) within intron 1 of the human PPP1R12C gene
   2454..2479    +  misc_feature   SA: splice acceptor site
   2566..2985    +  CDS            bsr: BSR_BACCE - Experimental evidence at protein level: Swiss-Prot protein existence level 1. Catalyzes the deamination of the cytosine moiety of the antibiotics blasticidin S, cytomycin and acetylblasticidin S. From Bacillus cereus.
   3035..3259    +  polyA_signal   bGH poly(A) signal: bovine growth hormone polyadenylation signal
   3263..3284    +  promoter       SV40 promoter (fragment): SV40 enhancer and early promoter
   3327..3359    +  protein_bind   attB: minimal attB site for the φC31 integrase (Groth et al., 2000) phage φC31 integrase
   3384..3595    +  promoter       EF-1α core promoter: core promoter for human elongation factor EF-1α
   3608..3876    +  LTR            5' LTR (truncated): truncated 5' long terminal repeat (LTR) from human T-cell leukemia virus (HTLV) type 1
   3910..6477    +  CDS            PROM1: PROM1_HUMAN - Also known as PROML1. Experimental evidence at protein level: Swiss-Prot protein existence level 1. May play a role in cell differentiation, proliferation and apoptosis (PubMed:24556617). Binds cholesterol in cholesterol- containing plasma membrane microdomains and may play a role in the organization of the apical plasma membrane in epithelial cells. During early retinal development acts as a key regulator of disk morphogenesis. Involved in regulation of MAPK and Akt signaling pathways. In neuroblastoma cells suppresses cell differentiation such as neurite outgrowth in a RET-depe
   7210..7228    +  misc_feature   MCS (fragment): pBluescript multiple cloning site
   7228..7816    +  misc_feature   WPRE: woodchuck hepatitis virus posttranscriptional regulatory element
   7848..8324    +  polyA_signal   hGH poly(A) signal: human growth hormone polyadenylation signal
   8348..8428    +  CDS            HBB (fragment): HBB_PONPY - Experimental evidence at transcript level: Swiss-Prot protein existence level 2. Involved in oxygen transport from the lung to the various peripheral tissues. From Pongo pygmaeus (Bornean orangutan).
   8499..8554    +  polyA_signal   β-globin poly(A) signal: rabbit β-globin polyadenylation signal (Gil and Proudfoot, 1987)
   8937..8959    -  protein_bind   lac operator (fragment): The lac repressor binds to the lac operator to inhibit transcription in E. coli. This inhibition can be relieved by adding lactose or isopropyl-β-D-thiogalactopyranoside (IPTG). lac repressor encoded by lacI
   8963..8993    -  promoter       lac promoter: promoter for the E. coli lac operon
   9008..9029    -  protein_bind   CAP binding site: CAP binding activates transcription in the presence of cAMP. E. coli catabolite activator protein
   9042..9081    -  CDS            lacI (fragment): lac repressor; lacI; The lac repressor binds to the lac operator to inhibit transcription in E. coli. This inhibition can be relieved by adding lactose or isopropyl-β-D-thiogalactopyranoside (IPTG).
   9103..9939    +  misc_feature   HA-R: right homology arm from the adeno-associated virus integration site (AAVS1) within intron 1 of the human PPP1R12C gene
   9974..9992    -  promoter       T7 promoter: promoter for bacteriophage T7 RNA polymerase
   9995..10142   +  CDS            lacZα (fragment): LacZα fragment of β-galactosidase; lacZ fragment
  10152..10455   +  CDS            ccdB (fragment): CcdB, a bacterial toxin that poisons DNA gyrase; ccdB; Plasmids containing the ccdB gene cannot be propagated in standard E. coli strains.
  10503..10772   +  CDS            tnpA (fragment): TN5P_ECOLX - Also known as tnp. Experimental evidence at protein level: Swiss-Prot protein existence level 1. Mediates transposition of transposon Tn5 by a 'cut and paste' mechanism. First, the monomeric transposase binds the 19 bp inverted DNA repeats flanking the transposon. Then, dimerization of the DNA- bound transposase creates a synaptic DNA complex. After nicking of the first DNA strand, excision of the transposon proceeds through a series of intermediates. The transposase then mediates the insertion of the transposon at a new site by strand transfer. The activity of the wild- type tran
  10804..11602   +  CDS            NeoR/KanR (fragment): aminoglycoside phosphotransferase from Tn5; aph(3')-II (or nptII); confers resistance to neomycin, kanamycin, and G418 (Geneticin®)
  11623..11673   -  misc_feature   bom (fragment): basis of mobility region from pBR322
  11700..11759   +  promoter       AmpR promoter (fragment): bla
  11852..452     -  CDS            AmpR (across the origin): β-lactamase; bla; confers resistance to ampicillin, carbenicillin, and related antibiotics
