[The description below was written by a language model from this plasmid's Addgene catalogue record and pLannotate feature annotations shown in this document.]
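Description:
AAVS-HsProm1s1-StayGold is a roughly 12.3 kb donor plasmid for stable integration of a human Prominin 1 (PROM1/CD133) expression cassette at the AAVS1 safe-harbour locus in intron 1 of human PPP1R12C. It is built on a commercial AAVS1 targeting backbone. Although the catalogue classes it as an AAV vector, the feature table shows no inverted terminal repeats. It instead shows left and right AAVS1 homology arms, so "AAV" here appears to refer to the integration site, and the plasmid acts as a homology-directed repair template rather than a viral packaging genome. It is propagated in E. coli through a high-copy ColE1/pUC origin with ampicillin resistance.

Between the homology arms there are two functional units. The first is a promoterless selection cassette with a splice acceptor, a blasticidin S deaminase (bsr) coding sequence and a bGH polyadenylation signal. This arrangement should be expressed only after correct insertion places it under the endogenous PPP1R12C promoter. The second unit begins after a φC31 attB site. It uses a composite EF-1α core promoter and HTLV-1 LTR fragment to drive wild-type PROM1 splice variant s1. According to the record this is fused at its C terminus to the green fluorescent protein StayGold, which the annotation tool did not label but which would fit the unannotated stretch downstream of PROM1. WPRE and hGH and β-globin polyadenylation signals follow.

The catalogue lists neomycin/G418 as the mammalian selectable marker. However, the annotated NeoR/KanR fragment lies outside the homology arms among backbone remnants (ccdB, lacZα, Tn5 sequences), while bsr sits inside the targeted cassette, so the two sources do not agree. The construct is intended for making stable cell lines that express fluorescently tagged Prominin 1, and the associated work concerns extracellular vesicle formation.
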