Addgene plasmid #211333: AAVS-HsProm1s1-StayGold
Purpose: Vector for stable mammalian gene editing with C-terminally StayGold tagged human Prom1s1 (WT)
Depositing lab: Luke Chao. Depositing organization: Massachusetts General Hospital. Publication: Prominin 1 and Tweety Homology 1 both induce extracellular vesicle formation. Bell TA, Luce BE, Hakim P, Ananda VY, Dardari H, Nguyen TH, Monshizadeh A, Chao LH. Elife. 2024 Aug 13;13:e100061. doi: 10.7554/eLife.100061. PubMed 39168849.
Backbone
  Vector backbone: AAVS1
  Backbone manufacturer: System Biosciences
  Backbone size w/o insert (bp): 9001
  Total vector size (bp): 12262
  Vector type: AAV
  Selectable markers: Neomycin (select with G418)
Growth in bacteria
  Bacterial resistance: Ampicillin, 100 μg/mL
  Growth temperature: 37°C
  Growth strain: NEB Stable
  Copy number: Unknown
Gene/Insert
  Gene/Insert name: Prominin 1 (alt name: PROM1)
  Species: H. sapiens (human)
  Insert size (bp): 3261
  Entrez Gene: PROM1 (a.k.a. AC133, CD133, CORD12, MCDR2, MSTP061, PROML1, RP41, STGD4)
  Promoter: EF1a
  Tag / fusion protein: StayGold (C terminal on insert)
  Cloning method: Unknown
  Sequencing primers: 5′ accgtatataagtgcagtagtcg
Terms and licenses: Academic/Nonprofit Terms; Industry Terms: Not Available to Industry
Depositor comments: Please visit https://doi.org/10.1101/2023.11.08.566258 for bioRxiv preprint.
How to cite: AAVS-HsProm1s1-StayGold was a gift from Luke Chao (Addgene plasmid # 211333 ; http://n2t.net/addgene:211333 ; RRID:Addgene_211333)
